>Addgene plasmid #90761 | MCM4 F8.1 gRNA | addgene full sequence | sequence record 183024 | Addgene NGS Result
GCTCGCCGCAGCCGAACGACCGAGCGCAGCGAGTCAGTGAGCGAGGAAGCGGAAGAGCGCCCAATACGCA
AACCGCCTCTCCCCGCGCGTTGGCCGATTCATTAATGCAGCTGGCACGACAGGTTTCCCGACTGGAAAGC
GGGCAGTGAGCGCAACGCAATTAATGTGAGTTAGCTCACTCATTAGGCACCCCAGGCTTTACACTTTATG
CTTCCGGCTCGTATGTTGTGTGGAATTGTGAGCGGATAACAATTTCACACAGGAAACAGCTATGACCATG
ATTACGCCAAGCGCGCAATTAACCCTCACTAAAGGGAACAAAAGCTGGAGCTGCAAGCTTAATGTAGTCT
TATGCAATACTCTTGTAGTCTTGCAACATGGTAACGATGAGTTAGCAACATGCCTTACAAGGAGAGAAAA
AGCACCGTGCATGCCGATTGGTGGAAGTAAGGTGGTACGATCGTGCCTTATTAGGAAGGCAACAGACGGG
TCTGACATGGATTGGACGAACCACTGAATTGCCGCATTGCAGAGATATTGTATTTAAGTGCCTAGCTCGA
TACATAAACGGGTCTCTCTGGTTAGACCAGATCTGAGCCTGGGAGCTCTCTGGCTAACTAGGGAACCCAC
TGCTTAAGCCTCAATAAAGCTTGCCTTGAGTGCTTCAAGTAGTGTGTGCCCGTCTGTTGTGTGACTCTGG
TAACTAGAGATCCCTCAGACCCTTTTAGTCAGTGTGGAAAATCTCTAGCAGTGGCGCCCGAACAGGGACT
TGAAAGCGAAAGGGAAACCAGAGGAGCTCTCTCGACGCAGGACTCGGCTTGCTGAAGCGCGCACGGCAAG
AGGCGAGGGGCGGCGACTGGTGAGTACGCCAAAAATTTTGACTAGCGGAGGCTAGAAGGAGAGAGATGGG
TGCGAGAGCGTCAGTATTAAGCGGGGGAGAATTAGATCGCGATGGGAAAAAATTCGGTTAAGGCCAGGGG
GAAAGAAAAAATATAAATTAAAACATATAGTATGGGCAAGCAGGGAGCTAGAACGATTCGCAGTTAATCC
TGGCCTGTTAGAAACATCAGAAGGCTGTAGACAAATACTGGGACAGCTACAACCATCCCTTCAGACAGGA
TCAGAAGAACTTAGATCATTATATAATACAGTAGCAACCCTCTATTGTGTGCATCAAAGGATAGAGATAA
AAGACACCAAGGAAGCTTTAGACAAGATAGAGGAAGAGCAAAACAAAAGTAAGACCACCGCACAGCAAGC
GGCCGCTGATCTTCAGACCTGGAGGAGGAGATATGAGGGACAATTGGAGAAGTGAATTATATAAATATAA
AGTAGTAAAAATTGAACCATTAGGAGTAGCACCCACCAAGGCAAAGAGAAGAGTGGTGCAGAGAGAAAAA
AGAGCAGTGGGAATAGGAGCTTTGTTCCTTGGGTTCTTGGGAGCAGCAGGAAGCACTATGGGCGCAGCGT
CAATGACGCTGACGGTACAGGCCAGACAATTATTGTCTGGTATAGTGCAGCAGCAGAACAATTTGCTGAG
GGCTATTGAGGCGCAACAGCATCTGTTGCAACTCACAGTCTGGGGCATCAAGCAGCTCCAGGCAAGAATC
CTGGCTGTGGAAAGATACCTAAAGGATCAACAGCTCCTGGGGATTTGGGGTTGCTCTGGAAAACTCATTT
GCACCACTGCTGTGCCTTGGAATGCTAGTTGGAGTAATAAATCTCTGGAACAGATTTGGAATCACACGAC
CTGGATGGAGTGGGACAGAGAAATTAACAATTACACAAGCTTAATACACTCCTTAATTGAAGAATCGCAA
AACCAGCAAGAAAAGAATGAACAAGAATTATTGGAATTAGATAAATGGGCAAGTTTGTGGAATTGGTTTA
ACATAACAAATTGGCTGTGGTATATAAAATTATTCATAATGATAGTAGGAGGCTTGGTAGGTTTAAGAAT
AGTTTTTGCTGTACTTTCTATAGTGAATAGAGTTAGGCAGGGATATTCACCATTATCGTTTCAGACCCAC
CTCCCAACCCCGAGGGGACCCAGAGAGGGCCTATTTCCCATGATTCCTTCATATTTGCATATACGATACA
AGGCTGTTAGAGAGATAATTAGAATTAATTTGACTGTAAACACAAAGATATTAGTACAAAATACGTGACG
TAGAAAGTAATAATTTCTTGGGTAGTTTGCAGTTTTAAAATTATGTTTTAAAATGGACTATCATATGCTT
ACCGTAACTTGAAAGTATTTCGATTTCTTGGCTTTATATATCTTGTGGAAAGGACGAAACACCGTCTCCC
TCTCAGAGACGTAGGTTTAAGAGCTATGCTGGAAACAGCATAGCAAGTTTAAATAAGGCTAGTCCGTTAT
CAACTTGAAAAAGTGGCACCGAGTCGGTGCTTTTTTTGAATTCTAGATCTTGAGACAAATGGCAGTATTC
ATCCACAATTTTAAAAGAAAAGGGGGGATTGGGGGGTACAGTGCAGGGGAAAGAATAGTAGACATAATAG
CAACAGACATACAAACTAAAGAATTACAAAAACAAATTACAAAAATTCAAAATTTTCGGGTTTATTACAG
GGACAGCAGAGATCCACTTTGGCGCCGGCTCGAGTGGCTCCGGTGCCCGTCAGTGGGCAGAGCGCACATC
GCCCACAGTCCCCGAGAAGTTGGGGGGAGGGGTCGGCAATTGAACCGGTGCCTAGAGAAGGTGGCGCGGG
GTAAACTGGGAAAGTGATGTCGTGTACTGGCTCCGCCTTTTTCCCGAGGGTGGGGGAGAACCGTATATAA
GTGCAGTAGTCGCCGTGAACGTTCTTTTTCGCAACGGGTTTGCCGCCAGAACACAGGTGTCGTGACGCGG
GATCCGCCACCATGACCGAGTACAAGCCCACGGTGCGCCTCGCCACCCGCGACGACGTCCCCAGGGCCGT
ACGCACCCTCGCCGCCGCGTTCGCCGACTACCCCGCCACGCGCCACACCGTCGATCCGGACCGCCACATC
GAGCGGGTCACCGAGCTGCAAGAACTCTTCCTCACGCGCGTCGGGCTCGACATCGGCAAGGTGTGGGTCG
CGGACGACGGCGCCGCGGTGGCGGTCTGGACCACGCCGGAGAGCGTCGAAGCGGGGGCGGTGTTCGCCGA
GATCGGCCCGCGCATGGCCGAGTTGAGCGGTTCCCGGCTGGCCGCGCAGCAACAGATGGAAGGCCTCCTG
GCGCCGCACCGGCCCAAGGAGCCCGCGTGGTTCCTGGCCACCGTCGGAGTCTCGCCCGACCACCAGGGCA
AGGGTCTGGGCAGCGCCGTCGTGCTCCCCGGAGTGGAGGCGGCCGAGCGCGCCGGGGTGCCCGCCTTCCT
GGAGACCTCCGCGCCCCGCAACCTCCCCTTCTACGAGCGGCTCGGCTTCACCGTCACCGCCGACGTCGAG
GTGCCCGAAGGACCGCGCACCTGGTGCATGACCCGCAAGCCCGGTGCCTGAACGCGTTAAGTCGACAATC
AACCTCTGGATTACAAAATTTGTGAAAGATTGACTGGTATTCTTAACTATGTTGCTCCTTTTACGCTATG
TGGATACGCTGCTTTAATGCCTTTGTATCATGCTATTGCTTCCCGTATGGCTTTCATTTTCTCCTCCTTG
TATAAATCCTGGTTGCTGTCTCTTTATGAGGAGTTGTGGCCCGTTGTCAGGCAACGTGGCGTGGTGTGCA
CTGTGTTTGCTGACGCAACCCCCACTGGTTGGGGCATTGCCACCACCTGTCAGCTCCTTTCCGGGACTTT
CGCTTTCCCCCTCCCTATTGCCACGGCGGAACTCATCGCCGCCTGCCTTGCCCGCTGCTGGACAGGGGCT
CGGCTGTTGGGCACTGACAATTCCGTGGTGTTGTCGGGGAAATCATCGTCCTTTCCTTGGCTGCTCGCCT
GTGTTGCCACCTGGATTCTGCGCGGGACGTCCTTCTGCTACGTCCCTTCGGCCCTCAATCCAGCGGACCT
TCCTTCCCGCGGCCTGCTGCCGGCTCTGCGGCCTCTTCCGCGTCTTCGCCTTCGCCCTCAGACGAGTCGG
ATCTCCCTTTGGGCCGCCTCCCCGCGTCGACTTTAAGACCAATGACTTACAAGGCAGCTGTAGATCTTAG
CCACTTTTTAAAAGAAAAGGGGGGACTGGAAGGGCTAATTCACTCCCAACGAAGACAAGATCTGCTTTTT
GCTTGTACTGGGTCTCTCTGGTTAGACCAGATCTGAGCCTGGGAGCTCTCTGGCTAACTAGGGAACCCAC
TGCTTAAGCCTCAATAAAGCTTGCCTTGAGTGCTTCAAGTAGTGTGTGCCCGTCTGTTGTGTGACTCTGG
TAACTAGAGATCCCTCAGACCCTTTTAGTCAGTGTGGAAAATCTCTAGCAGTACGTATAGTAGTTCATGT
CATCTTATTATTCAGTATTTATAACTTGCAAAGAAATGAATATCAGAGAGTGAGAGGAACTTGTTTATTG
CAGCTTATAATGGTTACAAATAAAGCAATAGCATCACAAATTTCACAAATAAAGCATTTTTTTCACTGCA
TTCTAGTTGTGGTTTGTCCAAACTCATCAATGTATCTTATCATGTCTGGCTCTAGCTATCCCGCCCCTAA
CTCCGCCCATCCCGCCCCTAACTCCGCCCAGTTCCGCCCATTCTCCGCCCCATGGCTGACTAATTTTTTT
TATTTATGCAGAGGCCGAGGCCGCCTCGGCCTCTGAGCTATTCCAGAAGTAGTGAGGAGGCTTTTTTGGA
GGCCTAGGGACGTACCCAATTCGCCCTATAGTGAGTCGTATTACGCGCGCTCACTGGCCGTCGTTTTACA
ACGTCGTGACTGGGAAAACCCTGGCGTTACCCAACTTAATCGCCTTGCAGCACATCCCCCTTTCGCCAGC
TGGCGTAATAGCGAAGAGGCCCGCACCGATCGCCCTTCCCAACAGTTGCGCAGCCTGAATGGCGAATGGG
[124 nt withheld, positions 4971-5094]
C
[91 nt withheld, positions 5096-5186]
A
[49 nt withheld, positions 5188-5236]
CCTTTGACGTTGGAGTCCACGTTCTTT
[37 nt withheld, positions 5264-5300]
ACCCTATCTCGGTCTATTCTTTTGATTTATAAGGGATTTTGCCGATTTCGGCCTATTGGTTAAAAAATGA
GCTGATTTAACAAAAATTTAACGCGAATTTTAACAAAATATTAACGCTTACAATTTAGGTGGCACTTTTC
GGGGAAATGTGCGCGGAACCCCTATTTGTTTATTTTTCTAAATACATTCAAATATGTATCCGCTCATGAG
ACAATAACCCTGATAAATGCTTCAATAATATTGAAAAAGGAAGAGTATGAGTATTCAACATTTCCGTGTC
GCCCTTATTCCCTTTTTTGCGGCATTTTGCCTTCCTGTTTTTGCTCACCCAGAAACGCTGGTGAAAGTAA
AAGATGCTGAAGATCAGTTGGGTGCACGAGTGGGTTACATCGAACTGGATCTCAACAGCGGTAAGATCCT
TGAGAGTTTTCGCCCCGAAGAACGTTTTCCAATGATGAGCACTTTTAAAGTTCTGCTATGTGGCGCGGTA
TTATCCCGTATTGACGCCGGGCAAGAGCAACTCGGTCGCCGCATACACTATTCTCAGAATGACTTGGTTG
AGTACTCACCAGTCACAGAAAAGCATCTTACGGATGGCATGACAGTAAGAGAATTATGCAGTGCTGCCAT
AACCATGAGTGATAACACTGCGGCCAACTTACTTCTGACAACGATCGGAGGACCGAAGGAGCTAACCGCT
TTTTTGCACAACATGGGGGATCATGTAACTCGCCTTGATCGTTGGGAACCGGAGCTGAATGAAGCCATAC
CAAACGACGAGCGTGACACCACGATGCCTGTAGCAATGGCAACAACGTTGCGCAAACTATTAACTGGCGA
ACTACTTACTCTAGCTTCCCGGCAACAATTAATAGACTGGATGGAGGCGGATAAAGTTGCAGGACCACTT
CTGCGCTCGGCCCTTCCGGCTGGCTGGTTTATTGCTGATAAATCTGGAGCCGGTGAGCGTGGGTCTCGCG
GTATCATTGCAGCACTGGGGCCAGATGGTAAGCCCTCCCGTATCGTAGTTATCTACACGACGGGGAGTCA
GGCAACTATGGATGAACGAAATAGACAGATCGCTGAGATAGGTGCCTCACTGATTAAGCATTGGTAACTG
TCAGACCAAGTTTACTCATATATACTTTAGATTGATTTAAAACTTCATTTTTAATTTAAAAGGATCTAGG
TGAAGATCCTTTTTGATAATCTCATGACCAAAATCCCTTAACGTGAGTTTTCGTTCCACTGAGCGTCAGA
CCCCGTAGAAAAGATCAAAGGATCTTCTTGAGATCCTTTTTTTCTGCGCGTAATCTGCTGCTTGCAAACA
AAAAAACCACCGCTACCAGCGGTGGTTTGTTTGCCGGATCAAGAGCTACCAACTCTTTTTCCGAAGGTAA
CTGGCTTCAGCAGAGCGCAGATACCAAATACTGTTCTTCTAGTGTAGCCGTAGTTAGGCCACCACTTCAA
GAACTCTGTAGCACCGCCTACATACCTCGCTCTGCTAATCCTGTTACCAGTGGCTGCTGCCAGTGGCGAT
AAGTCGTGTCTTACCGGGTTGGACTCAAGACGATAGTTACCGGATAAGGCGCAGCGGTCGGGCTGAACGG
GGGGTTCGTGCACACAGCCCAGCTTGGAGCGAACGACCTACACCGAACTGAGATACCTACAGCGTGAGCT
ATGAGAAAGCGCCACGCTTCCCGAAGGGAGAAAGGCGGACAGGTATCCGGTAAGCGGCAGGGTCGGAACA
GGAGAGCGCACGAGGGAGCTTCCAGGGGGAAACGCCTGGTATCTTTATAGTCCTGTCGGGTTTCGCCACC
TCTGACTTGAGCGTCGATTTTTGTGATGCTCGTCAGGGGGGCGGAGCCTATGGAAAAACGCCAGCAACGC
GGCCTTTTTACGGTTCCTGGCCTTTTGCTGGCCTTTTGCTCACATGTTCTTTCCTGCGTTATCCCCTGAT
TCTGTGGATAACCGTATTACCGCCTTTGAGTGAGCTGATACC
Features (pLannotate 1.2.2; 28 found; start..end, strand, type, name):
      1..55      +  rep_origin     RSF ori (fragment): Plasmids containing the RSF 1030 origin of replication can be propagated in E. coli cells that contain additional plasmids with compatible origins.
     57..149     +  CDS            lacI (fragment): lac repressor; lacI; The lac repressor binds to the lac operator to inhibit transcription in E. coli. This inhibition can be relieved by adding lactose or isopropyl-β-D-thiogalactopyranoside (IPTG).
    162..183     +  protein_bind   CAP binding site: CAP binding activates transcription in the presence of cAMP. E. coli catabolite activator protein
    198..228     +  promoter       lac promoter: promoter for the E. coli lac operon
    236..252     +  protein_bind   lac operator: The lac repressor binds to the lac operator to inhibit transcription in E. coli. This inhibition can be relieved by adding lactose or isopropyl-β-D-thiogalactopyranoside (IPTG). lac repressor encoded by lacI
    297..315     +  promoter       T3 promoter: promoter for bacteriophage T3 RNA polymerase
    343..569     +  promoter       RSV promoter: Rous sarcoma virus enhancer/promoter
    570..750     +  LTR            5' LTR (truncated): truncated 5' long terminal repeat (LTR) from HIV-1
    797..922     +  misc_feature   HIV-1 Ψ: packaging signal of human immunodeficiency virus type 1
    906..1269    +  CDS            HIV-1 gag (fragment): gag protein from human immunodeficiency virus 1; gag
   1415..1648    +  misc_feature   RRE: The Rev response element (RRE) of HIV-1 allows for Rev-dependent mRNA export from the nucleus to the cytoplasm.
   2025..2051    +  CDS            Rev (fragment): human immunodeficiency virus 1 (HIV-1) Rev protein; rev; enhances nuclear export of unspliced and incompletely spliced viral mRNAs
   2055..2295    +  promoter       U6 promoter: RNA polymerase III promoter for human U6 snRNA
   2343..2410    +  misc_RNA       tracrRNA (fragment): trans-activating CRISPR RNA for the Streptococcus pyogenes CRISPR/Cas9 system
   2459..2576    +  misc_feature   cPPT/CTS: central polypurine tract and central termination sequence of HIV-1
   2645..2856    +  promoter       EF-1α core promoter: core promoter for human elongation factor EF-1α
   2882..3481    +  CDS            PuroR (fragment): puromycin N-acetyltransferase; pac from Streptomyces; confers resistance to puromycin
   3497..4085    +  misc_feature   WPRE: woodchuck hepatitis virus posttranscriptional regulatory element
   4136..4155    +  misc_feature   cPPT/CTS (fragment): central polypurine tract and central termination sequence of HIV-1
   4157..4390    +  LTR            3' LTR (ΔU3): self-inactivating 3' long terminal repeat (LTR) from HIV-1
   4468..4589    +  polyA_signal   SV40 poly(A) signal: SV40 polyadenylation signal
   4629..4764    +  rep_origin     SV40 ori: SV40 origin of replication
   4785..4803    -  promoter       T7 promoter: promoter for bacteriophage T7 RNA polymerase
   4811..4966    +  CDS            lacZα (fragment): LacZα fragment of β-galactosidase; lacZ fragment
   4971..5399    +  rep_origin     f1 ori (sequence partly withheld): f1 bacteriophage origin of replication; arrow indicates direction of (+) strand synthesis
   5452..5556    +  promoter       AmpR promoter: bla
   5557..6417    +  CDS            AmpR: β-lactamase; bla; confers resistance to ampicillin, carbenicillin, and related antibiotics
   6588..7176    +  rep_origin     ori: high-copy-number ColE1/pMB1/pBR322/pUC origin of replication
