[The description below was written by a language model from this plasmid's Addgene catalogue record and pLannotate feature annotations shown in this document.]
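Description:
MCM4 F8.1 gRNA is a third-generation lentiviral CRISPR guide plasmid built on the pLenti-sgRNA backbone and designed to target human MCM4. It is propagated in E. coli through a high-copy ColE1/pUC-type origin with ampicillin selection (AmpR under its own bla promoter), and it also carries an f1 origin plus remnants of a cloning-vector lac/lacZα region. The catalogue lists the empty backbone as about 9.2 kb, whereas the sequenced plasmid is about 7.3 kb. This would be consistent with loss of a stuffer when the guide oligos were cloned between the two BsmBI sites, both of which were destroyed, although the record does not explain the difference.

The viral portion has an RSV promoter driving a truncated HIV-1 5' LTR, which makes genomic RNA production Tat-independent. This is followed by the Ψ packaging signal with a partial gag sequence, the RRE for Rev-dependent nuclear export, a cPPT/CTS element, a WPRE and a self-inactivating ΔU3 3' LTR. An SV40 poly(A) signal and SV40 origin lie downstream. Inside this frame, a human U6 RNA polymerase III promoter expresses the MCM4 spacer fused to the Streptococcus pyogenes sgRNA scaffold, which is annotated as a tracrRNA fragment. A separate EF-1α core promoter drives puromycin N-acetyltransferase so that transduced mammalian cells can be selected.

The plasmid encodes no Cas9, so the nuclease must come from another source, such as a Cas9-expressing cell line. It belongs to a series of guides used for a large-scale analysis of cell-cycle gene knockouts in human cells, where it serves to disrupt MCM4.
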