Addgene plasmid #90761: MCM4 F8.1 gRNA
Purpose: 3rd generation lentiviral gRNA plasmid targeting human MCM4
Depositing lab: Iain Cheeseman. Depositing organization: Whitehead Institute for Biomedical Research. Publication: Large-Scale Analysis of CRISPR/Cas9 Cell-Cycle Knockouts Reveals the Diversity of p53-Dependent Responses to Cell-Cycle Defects. McKinley KL, Cheeseman IM. Dev Cell. 2017 Feb 27;40(4):405-420.e2. doi: 10.1016/j.devcel.2017.01.012. Epub 2017 Feb 16. PubMed 28216383.
Backbone
  Vector backbone: pLenti-sgRNA
  Backbone manufacturer: Eric Lander & David Sabatini labs (Addgene plasmid #71409)
  Backbone size w/o insert (bp): 9151
  Vector type: Lentiviral, CRISPR
  Selectable markers: Puromycin
Growth in bacteria
  Bacterial resistance: Ampicillin, 100 μg/mL
  Growth temperature: 37°C
  Growth strain: NEB Stable
  Copy number: Unknown
Gene/Insert
  Gene/Insert name: MCM4 (Guide Designation F8.1) (alt name: pKMKO series)
  gRNA/shRNA sequence: CACCgTCTCCCTCTCAGAGACGTAG
  Species: H. sapiens (human)
  Promoter: U6
  Cloning method: Restriction Enzyme; 5′ cloning site BsmBI (destroyed during cloning); 3′ cloning site BsmBI (destroyed during cloning)
  Sequencing primers: 5′ hU6-F (5'-GAGGGCCTATTTCCCATGATT-3'); 3′ EF1a-R (5'-CACGGCGACTACTGCACTTA-3')
Terms and licenses: Academic/Nonprofit Terms; Industry Terms: Not Available to Industry
Depositor comments: Please note that gRNA target sequence listed is not strictly the 20nt spacer sequence, but also contains the 5' BsmBI overhang. For more information about knockout human cell lines generated using this plasmid, please see http://cellcycleknockouts.wi.mit.edu/ .
How to cite: MCM4 F8.1 gRNA was a gift from Iain Cheeseman (Addgene plasmid # 90761 ; http://n2t.net/addgene:90761 ; RRID:Addgene_90761)
